Addgene plasmid #249168: pdDronpa1.2-Talin1(1974–2541)-mIFP
Purpose: Mammalian expression vector of talin1 C-terminal fragment fused with pdDronpa1.2
Depositing lab: Pakorn Kanchanawong. Depositing organization: National University of Singapore. Publication: Optogenetic control of mechanotransduction based on light-induced homodimerization of talin. Nishimura R, Barnett SFH, Jain K, Huang Z, Goult BT, Kanchanawong P. J Cell Sci. 2025 Nov 24:jcs.264110. doi: 10.1242/jcs.264110. PubMed 41277405.
Backbone
  Vector backbone: pEGFP-N1
  Backbone manufacturer: Clontech
  Backbone size w/o insert (bp): 3835
  Total vector size (bp): 7324
  Vector type: Mammalian Expression
  Selectable markers: Neomycin (select with G418)
Growth in bacteria
  Bacterial resistance: Kanamycin, 50 μg/mL
  Growth temperature: 37°C
  Growth strain: DH5alpha
  Copy number: High Copy
Gene/Insert
  Gene/Insert name: Talin1
  Species: H. sapiens (human)
  Insert size (bp): 3489
  Mutation: Deleted amino acids 1–1973
  Entrez Gene: TLN1 (a.k.a. ILWEQ, TLN, talin-1)
  Promoter: CMV
  Tag / fusion protein: pdDronpa1.2 (N terminal on insert); mIFP (C terminal on insert)
  Cloning method: Ligation Independent Cloning
  Sequencing primers: 5′ CMV-F; 3′ SV40pA-R
Resource information
  A portion of this plasmid was derived from a plasmid made by: Talin1(1–2541)-mEmerald from Dr. Michael Davidson, Addgene #62763
Terms and licenses: Academic/Nonprofit Terms; Industry Terms: Not Available to Industry
Depositor comments: Please visit https://doi.org/10.1101/2025.04.17.649301 for bioRxiv preprint.
How to cite: pdDronpa1.2-Talin1(1974–2541)-mIFP was a gift from Pakorn Kanchanawong (Addgene plasmid # 249168 ; http://n2t.net/addgene:249168 ; RRID:Addgene_249168)
