[The description below was written by a language model from this plasmid's Addgene catalogue record and pLannotate feature annotations shown in this document.]
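Description:
pdDronpa1.2-Talin1(1974–2541)-mIFP is a 7.3 kb mammalian expression plasmid built on the Clontech pEGFP-N1 backbone. It is maintained in E. coli at high copy through a ColE1/pUC-type origin and also carries an f1 phage origin. A single NeoR/KanR (Tn5 aminoglycoside phosphotransferase) gene serves both hosts. A bacterial bla-type promoter drives it for kanamycin selection, and the adjacent SV40 enhancer/early promoter, with an HSV TK polyadenylation signal downstream, allows G418 selection of transfected mammalian cells.

The payload is one open reading frame transcribed from the CMV immediate-early enhancer/promoter and terminated by the SV40 poly(A) signal. It encodes a C-terminal fragment of talin1 (residues 1974–2541, with amino acids 1–1973 deleted). This fragment is fused at its N terminus to pdDronpa1.2 and at its C terminus to mIFP, a near-infrared fluorescent protein that needs biliverdin as a cofactor. The automated annotation labels the first coding segment "PDM1-4", a fluorescent protein from Echinophyllia, the same coral genus as Dronpa, so this is most likely the closest database match for the pdDronpa1.2 domain. The catalogue lists the talin insert as human, whereas the annotation tool matched it to mouse Tln1, and the record does not resolve this discrepancy. The talin sequence was derived from an earlier full-length Talin1-mEmerald plasmid. Short hits to SV40 large T antigen, ble and bGH poly(A) are fragments and appear to be backbone remnants.

According to the associated publication title, the construct belongs to an optogenetic system for controlling mechanotransduction through light-induced homodimerization of talin. In that design the pdDronpa1.2 moiety presumably supplies the light-responsive dimerization, while mIFP allows the fusion to be imaged in a spectrally separate channel.
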