Features (pLannotate 1.2.2; 15 found; start..end, strand, type, name):
     61..364     +  enhancer       CMV enhancer: human cytomegalovirus immediate early enhancer
    365..568     +  promoter       CMV promoter: human cytomegalovirus (CMV) immediate early promoter
    601..1266    +  CDS            PDM1-4: PDM1-4 is a fluorescent protein published in 2010, derived from Echinophyllia sp. SC22. It is reported to be a tetramer.
   1297..3000    +  CDS            Tln1 (fragment): TLN1_MOUSE - Also known as Tln. Experimental evidence at protein level: Swiss-Prot protein existence level 1. Probably involved in connections of major cytoskeletal structures to the plasma membrane. High molecular weight cytoskeletal protein concentrated at regions of cell-substratum contact and, in lymphocytes, at cell-cell contacts. From Mus musculus (Mouse).
   3031..3990    +  CDS            mIFP: mIFP is a basic (constitutively fluorescent) near ir fluorescent protein published in 2015, derived from Bradyrhizobium sp.. It has very low acid sensitivity. It requires the cofactor biliverdin for fluorescence.
   4006..4089    +  CDS            large T antigen (fragment): large T antigen from SV40 (simian virus 40)
   4112..4233    +  polyA_signal   SV40 poly(A) signal: SV40 polyadenylation signal
   4267..4695    -  rep_origin     f1 ori (sequence partly withheld): f1 bacteriophage origin of replication; arrow indicates direction of (+) strand synthesis
   4722..4826    +  promoter       AmpR promoter: bla
   4828..5185    +  promoter       SV40 promoter: SV40 enhancer and early promoter
   5220..6014    +  CDS            NeoR/KanR: aminoglycoside phosphotransferase from Tn5; aph(3')-II (or nptII); confers resistance to neomycin, kanamycin, and G418 (Geneticin®)
   6035..6187    +  CDS            ble (fragment): BLE_KLEPN - Experimental evidence at protein level: Swiss-Prot protein existence level 1. Binding protein with a strong affinity to the bleomycin family of antibiotics. Binds to CL990; an antimitotic-antibiotic compound. From Klebsiella pneumoniae.
   6246..6293    +  polyA_signal   HSV TK poly(A) signal: herpes simplex virus thymidine kinase polyadenylation signal (Cole and Stacy, 1985)
   6384..6400    -  polyA_signal   bGH poly(A) signal (fragment): bovine growth hormone polyadenylation signal
   6622..7210    +  rep_origin     ori: high-copy-number ColE1/pMB1/pBR322/pUC origin of replication
>Addgene plasmid #249168 | pdDronpa1.2-Talin1(1974–2541)-mIFP | addgene full sequence | sequence record 496361 | Addgene NGS Result
TAGTTATTAATAGTAATCAATTACGGGGTCATTAGTTCATAGCCCATATATGGAGTTCCGCGTTACATAA
CTTACGGTAAATGGCCCGCCTGGCTGACCGCCCAACGACCCCCGCCCATTGACGTCAATAATGACGTATG
TTCCCATAGTAACGCCAATAGGGACTTTCCATTGACGTCAATGGGTGGAGTATTTACGGTAAACTGCCCA
CTTGGCAGTACATCAAGTGTATCATATGCCAAGTACGCCCCCTATTGACGTCAATGACGGTAAATGGCCC
GCCTGGCATTATGCCCAGTACATGACCTTATGGGACTTTCCTACTTGGCAGTACATCTACGTATTAGTCA
TCGCTATTACCATGGTGATGCGGTTTTGGCAGTACATCAATGGGCGTGGATAGCGGTTTGACTCACGGGG
ATTTCCAAGTCTCCACCCCATTGACGTCAATGGGAGTTTGTTTTGGCACCAAAATCAACGGGACTTTCCA
AAATGTCGTAACAACTCCGCCCCATTGACGCAAATGGGCGGTAGGCGTGTACGGTGGGAGGTCTATATAA
GCAGAGCTGGTTTAGTGAACCGTCAGATCCGCTAGCCACCATGTCCGTGATTAAACCAGACATGAAGATC
AAGCTGCGTATGGAAGGCGCTGTAAATGGACACCCGTTCGCGATTGAAGGAGTTGGCCTTGGGAAGCCTT
TCGAGGGAAAACAGAGTATTGACCTTAAAGTCAAAGAAGGCGGACCTCTGCCTTTCGCCTATGACATCTT
GACAACTGCTTTCTGTTACGGCAACAGGGTATTCGCCAAATACCCAGAAAATATAGTAGACTATTTCAAG
CAGTCGTTTCCTGAGGGCTACTCTTGGGAACGAAGCATGAATTACGAAGACGGGGGCATTTGTAACGCGA
CAAACGACATAACCCTGGATGGTGACTGTTATATCTATGAAATTCGATTTAGAGGTACGAACTTTCCTGC
CAATGGTCCAGTTATGCAGAAGAGGACTGTGAAATGGGAGCCATCCACTGAGAACTTGTATGTGCGTGAT
GGAGTGCTGAAGGGTGATGTTATCATGGCTCTGTCGCTTGAAGGAGGTGGCCATTACCGATGTGACTTCA
AAACTACTTATAAAGCTAAGAAGGTTGTCCAGTTGCCAGACTATCACTTTGTGGACCACCACATTGAGAT
TAAAAGCCACGACAAAGATTACAGTAATGTTAATCTGCATGAGCACGCCGAAGCGCATTCTGAGCTGCCG
AGGCAGGGTGGTTCTGGTGGTAGCACTAGTGATATCGGTACCCAGGCCTGCATTACAGCAGCCAGTGCTG
TGTCTGGTATCATTGCTGACCTCGACACCACCATCATGTTCGCTACTGCTGGCACACTTAACCGTGAGGG
TGCTGAAACTTTTGCTGACCACCGGGAGGGTATCTTAAAGACAGCAAAGGTTCTTGTGGAGGACACCAAG
GTCCTAGTGCAGAATGCAGCTGGGAGCCAGGAGAAGTTGGCACAAGCCGCCCAGTCCTCCGTGGCCACCA
TTACCCGCCTCGCTGATGTGGTCAAGCTCGGTGCAGCCAGCCTAGGAGCCGAAGACCCTGAAACTCAGGT
GGTGCTGATCAATGCAGTAAAGGACGTAGCCAAGGCCCTGGGTGACCTCATCAGCGCTACGAAGGCTGCA
GCGGGCAAAGTTGGGGATGACCCTGCAGTGTGGCAGCTCAAGAACTCTGCCAAGGTGATGGTGACCAATG
TGACATCATTGCTCAAGACAGTGAAGGCTGTGGAAGATGAGGCCACCAAAGGCACACGGGCCCTAGAGGC
AACCACAGAGCACATACGTCAGGAACTGGCGGTCTTCTGTTCCCCAGAGCCACCTGCCAAGACCTCTACC
CCTGAAGACTTCATCCGAATGACCAAGGGTATTACTATGGCAACAGCCAAAGCCGTTGCTGCTGGCAATT
CCTGTCGACAGGAAGATGTCATTGCCACAGCCAATCTGAGCCGACGGGCTATTGCGGACATGCTTCGGGC
TTGCAAGGAAGCAGCTTTCCACCCAGAAGTGGCGCCTGATGTACGGCTCCGAGCCCTGCACTATGGCCGG
GAGTGTGCCAATGGTTACCTGGAACTGCTGGACCACGTGCTGCTGACCCTTCAGAAGCCAAACCCAGACC
TGAAGCAGCAGCTAACTGGACACTCAAAGCGGGTTGCTGGCTCTGTGACTGAGCTCATCCAGGCTGCTGA
AGCCATGAAAGGAACAGAGTGGGTGGACCCAGAGGACCCTACTGTCATTGCTGAGAATGAGCTCTTGGGA
GCCGCAGCCGCCATCGAGGCTGCAGCCAAGAAGCTGGAGCAGCTGAAGCCCAGGGCCAAACCCAAGGAGG
CGGATGAGTCCTTGAACTTTGAGGAACAAATCCTAGAAGCTGCCAAGTCCATCGCTGCAGCCACCAGTGC
ACTGGTAAAGGCTGCGTCAGCAGCCCAGAGGGAGCTGGTGGCTCAAGGAAAGGTGGGCGCCATTCCAGCC
AATGCACTGGATGATGGGCAGTGGTCGCAGGGCCTCATTTCCGCTGCCCGTATGGTGGCTGCGGCCACCA
ACAATCTGTGTGAAGCAGCTAACGCAGCTGTCCAGGGCCATGCTAGCCAGGAGAAACTCATTTCCTCAGC
CAAGCAAGTAGCTGCCTCCACAGCTCAGCTCCTGGTAGCTTGCAAGGTCAAAGCAGATCAGGACTCTGAG
GCAATGAAACGGCTCCAGGCTGCTGGCAATGCAGTGAAGAGGGCCTCAGATAACCTGGTAAAGGCGGCCC
AGAAAGCTGCAGCCTTCGAAGACCAGGAGAATGAGACGGTGGTGGTGAAGGAGAAAATGGTTGGGGGCAT
TGCCCAGATTATCGCAGCACAGGAAGAGATGCTTCGGAAGGAACGAGAGCTGGAAGAGGCTCGGAAAAAG
CTCGCCCAGATCCGGCAGCAGCAGTACAAGTTCTTGCCTTCAGAGCTTCGAGACGAGCACGGCTCCGCGT
CCCGATCACCGGTCGCCACCATGTCGGTACCGCTGACTACCTCAGCATTCGGCCACGCGTTTCTGGCTAA
CTGTGAACGCGAGCAGATCCACCTGGCGGGCTCCATTCAGCCGCACGGTATCCTGCTGGCTGTGAAAGAG
CCGGACAACGTGGTGATCCAGGCTTCTATTAACGCTGCGGAGTTCCTGAACACCAACTCTGTTGTTGGCC
GTCCGCTGCGTGACCTGGGCGGCGATCTGCCTTTGCAGATCCTGCCGCACCTGAACGGCCCGCTGCACCT
GGCTCCGATGACCCTGCGTTGTACCGTGGGTTCTCCGCCGCGTCGTGTGGACTGTACCATTCATCGTCCG
TCTAACGGCGGCCTGATCGTAGAACTGGAACCAGCAACCAAGACCACTAACATTGCGCCGGCTCTGGACG
GTGCGTTTCATCGTATCACTTCTTCATCCTCCCTGATGGGCCTGTGTGACGAAACCGCGACTATTATCCG
TGAGATTACTGGCTACGACCGTGTGATGGTAGTACGTTTCGATGAAGAGGGTAATGGCGAAATTCTGTCC
GAACGTCGTCGTGCGGACCTGGAAGCGTTCCTGGGTAACCGCTACCCGGCGTCTACTATTCCGCAGATCG
CTCGTCGCCTGTACGAACATAACCGTGTTCGCCTGCTGGTAGATGTGAACTATACTCCGGTTCCGCTACA
GCCGCGCATCAGCCCGCTGAACGGTCGTGATCTGGATATGTCCCTGTCTTGCCTGCGCTCTATGTCCCCG
ATCCACCAGAAATACATGCAGGACATGGGCGTTGGCGCGACCCTGGTTTGCTCTCTGATGGTGTCTGGTC
GTCTGTGGGGTCTGATCGCTTGCCACCACTACGAACCGCGCTTCGTTCCGTTCCACATTCGCGCTGCTGG
CGAAGCGCTGGCGGAAACTTGTGCGATCCGCATCGCGACGCTGGAGAGCTTTGCACAGTCTCAGTCCAAA
GCGGCCGCGACTCTAGATCATAATCAGCCATACCACATTTGTAGAGGTTTTACTTGCTTTAAAAAACCTC
CCACACCTCCCCCTGAACCTGAAACATAAAATGAATGCAATTGTTGTTGTTAACTTGTTTATTGCAGCTT
ATAATGGTTACAAATAAAGCAATAGCATCACAAATTTCACAAATAAAGCATTTTTTTCACTGCATTCTAG
TTGTGGTTTGTCCAAACTCATCAATGTATCTTAAGGCGTAAATTGTAAGCGTTAATATTTTGTTAAAATT
CGCGTTAAATTTTTGTTAAATCAGCTCATTTTTTAACCAATAGGCCGAAATCGGCAAAATCCCTTATAAA
TCAAAAGAATAGACCGAGATAGGGT
[37 nt withheld, positions 4366-4402]
AAAGAACGTGGACTCCAACGTCAAAGG
[49 nt withheld, positions 4430-4478]
T
[91 nt withheld, positions 4480-4570]
G
[124 nt withheld, positions 4572-4695]
CAGGTGGCACTTTTCGGGGAAATGTGCGCGGAACCCCTATTTGTTTATTTTTCTAAATACATTCAAATAT
GTATCCGCTCATGAGACAATAACCCTGATAAATGCTTCAATAATATTGAAAAAGGAAGAGTCCTGAGGCG
GAAAGAACCAGCTGTGGAATGTGTGTCAGTTAGGGTGTGGAAAGTCCCCAGGCTCCCCAGCAGGCAGAAG
TATGCAAAGCATGCATCTCAATTAGTCAGCAACCAGGTGTGGAAAGTCCCCAGGCTCCCCAGCAGGCAGA
AGTATGCAAAGCATGCATCTCAATTAGTCAGCAACCATAGTCCCGCCCCTAACTCCGCCCATCCCGCCCC
TAACTCCGCCCAGTTCCGCCCATTCTCCGCCCCATGGCTGACTAATTTTTTTTATTTATGCAGAGGCCGA
GGCCGCCTCGGCCTCTGAGCTATTCCAGAAGTAGTGAGGAGGCTTTTTTGGAGGCCTAGGCTTTTGCAAA
GATCGATCAAGAGACAGGATGAGGATCGTTTCGCATGATTGAACAAGATGGATTGCACGCAGGTTCTCCG
GCCGCTTGGGTGGAGAGGCTATTCGGCTATGACTGGGCACAACAGACAATCGGCTGCTCTGATGCCGCCG
TGTTCCGGCTGTCAGCGCAGGGGCGCCCGGTTCTTTTTGTCAAGACCGACCTGTCCGGTGCCCTGAATGA
ACTGCAAGACGAGGCAGCGCGGCTATCGTGGCTGGCCACGACGGGCGTTCCTTGCGCAGCTGTGCTCGAC
GTTGTCACTGAAGCGGGAAGGGACTGGCTGCTATTGGGCGAAGTGCCGGGGCAGGATCTCCTGTCATCTC
ACCTTGCTCCTGCCGAGAAAGTATCCATCATGGCTGATGCAATGCGGCGGCTGCATACGCTTGATCCGGC
TACCTGCCCATTCGACCACCAAGCGAAACATCGCATCGAGCGAGCACGTACTCGGATGGAAGCCGGTCTT
GTCGATCAGGATGATCTGGACGAAGAGCATCAGGGGCTCGCGCCAGCCGAACTGTTCGCCAGGCTCAAGG
CGAGCATGCCCGACGGCGAGGATCTCGTCGTGACCCATGGCGATGCCTGCTTGCCGAATATCATGGTGGA
AAATGGCCGCTTTTCTGGATTCATCGACTGTGGCCGGCTGGGTGTGGCGGACCGCTATCAGGACATAGCG
TTGGCTACCCGTGATATTGCTGAAGAGCTTGGCGGCGAATGGGCTGACCGCTTCCTCGTGCTTTACGGTA
TCGCCGCTCCCGATTCGCAGCGCATCGCCTTCTATCGCCTTCTTGACGAGTTCTTCTGAGCGGGACTCTG
GGGTTCGAAATGACCGACCAAGCGACGCCCAACCTGCCATCACGAGATTTCGATTCCACCGCCGCCTTCT
ATGAAAGGTTGGGCTTCGGAATCGTTTTCCGGGACGCCGGCTGGATGATCCTCCAGCGCGGGGATCTCAT
GCTGGAGTTCTTCGCCCACCCTAGGGGGAGGCTAACTGAAACACGGAAGGAGACAATACCGGAAGGAACC
CGCGCTATGACGGCAATAAAAAGACAGAATAAAACGCACGGTGTTGGGTCGTTTGTTCATAAACGCGGGG
TTCGGTCCCAGGGCTGGCACTCTGTCGATACCCCACCGAGACCCCATTGGGGCCAATACGCCCGCGTTTC
TTCCTTTTCCCCACCCCACCCCCCAAGTTCGGGTGAAGGCCCAGGGCTCGCAGCCAACGTCGGGGCGGCA
GGCCCTGCCATAGCCTCAGGTTACTCATATATACTTTAGATTGATTTAAAACTTCATTTTTAATTTAAAA
GGATCTAGGTGAAGATCCTTTTTGATAATCTCATGACCAAAATCCCTTAACGTGAGTTTTCGTTCCACTG
AGCGTCAGACCCCGTAGAAAAGATCAAAGGATCTTCTTGAGATCCTTTTTTTCTGCGCGTAATCTGCTGC
TTGCAAACAAAAAAACCACCGCTACCAGCGGTGGTTTGTTTGCCGGATCAAGAGCTACCAACTCTTTTTC
CGAAGGTAACTGGCTTCAGCAGAGCGCAGATACCAAATACTGTTCTTCTAGTGTAGCCGTAGTTAGGCCA
CCACTTCAAGAACTCTGTAGCACCGCCTACATACCTCGCTCTGCTAATCCTGTTACCAGTGGCTGCTGCC
AGTGGCGATAAGTCGTGTCTTACCGGGTTGGACTCAAGACGATAGTTACCGGATAAGGCGCAGCGGTCGG
GCTGAACGGGGGGTTCGTGCACACAGCCCAGCTTGGAGCGAACGACCTACACCGAACTGAGATACCTACA
GCGTGAGCTATGAGAAAGCGCCACGCTTCCCGAAGGGAGAAAGGCGGACAGGTATCCGGTAAGCGGCAGG
GTCGGAACAGGAGAGCGCACGAGGGAGCTTCCAGGGGGAAACGCCTGGTATCTTTATAGTCCTGTCGGGT
TTCGCCACCTCTGACTTGAGCGTCGATTTTTGTGATGCTCGTCAGGGGGGCGGAGCCTATGGAAAAACGC
CAGCAACGCGGCCTTTTTACGGTTCCTGGCCTTTTGCTGGCCTTTTGCTCACATGTTCTTTCCTGCGTTA
TCCCCTGATTCTGTGGATAACCGTATTACCGCCATGCAT
